Addgene plasmid #130578: pTK_Snai2_enh_334_Citrine
Purpose: enhancer reporter
Depositing lab: Tatjana Sauka-Spengler. Depositing organization: University of Oxford. Publication: Reconstruction of the Global Neural Crest Gene Regulatory Network In Vivo. Williams RM, Candido-Ferreira I, Repapi E, Gavriouchkina D, Senanayake U, Ling ITC, Telenius J, Taylor S, Hughes J, Sauka-Spengler T. Dev Cell. 2019 Oct 21;51(2):255-276.e7. doi: 10.1016/j.devcel.2019.10.003. PubMed 31639368.
Backbone
  Vector backbone: pTK_BsmBI_Citrine
  Backbone size w/o insert (bp): 4670
  Vector type: enhancer reporter
Growth in bacteria
  Bacterial resistance: Ampicillin, 100 μg/mL
  Growth temperature: 37°C
  Growth strain: DH5alpha
  Copy number: Low Copy
Gene/Insert
  Gene/Insert name: Snai2_enh_334
  Species: G. gallus (chicken)
  Insert size (bp): 2900
  Promoter: thymidine kinase minimal promoter
  Cloning method: Restriction Enzyme; 5′ cloning site Unknown (unknown if destroyed)
  Sequencing primers: 5′ pTK forward CTAGCAAAATAGGCTGTCCC; 3′ pTK reverse ATATTTCTTCCGGGGACACC
Terms and licenses: Academic/Nonprofit Terms; Industry Terms: Not Available to Industry
How to cite: pTK_Snai2_enh_334_Citrine was a gift from Tatjana Sauka-Spengler (Addgene plasmid # 130578 ; http://n2t.net/addgene:130578 ; RRID:Addgene_130578)
