[The description below was written by a language model from this plasmid's Addgene catalogue record and pLannotate feature annotations shown in this document.]
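Description:
pTK_Snai2_enh_334_Citrine is an enhancer reporter plasmid built on the pTK_BsmBI_Citrine backbone, designed to test whether a candidate cis-regulatory region from the chicken (G. gallus) Snai2 locus can drive tissue-specific expression. The insert, Snai2_enh_334, is listed as about 2.9 kb and has no annotation of its own. In both sequence records it corresponds to the unannotated stretch between an upstream insulating module and the herpes simplex virus thymidine kinase minimal promoter. That promoter has little activity by itself, so expression of the downstream Citrine yellow fluorescent protein depends on enhancer activity in the cloned fragment. A chimeric β-globin/immunoglobulin heavy chain intron sits between the promoter and the Citrine coding sequence, a standard arrangement to improve transcript processing and expression. An SV40 polyadenylation signal follows the reporter, although it is annotated on the opposite strand. Upstream of the enhancer, a synthetic poly(A) signal and an RNA polymerase II pause site from the human α2 globin gene limit read-through transcription from the backbone, which reduces background fluorescence.

The plasmid is propagated in E. coli under ampicillin selection (AmpR with its bla promoter). It carries a ColE1/pUC-type origin, which the annotation describes as high copy although the catalogue entry lists the plasmid as low copy. An f1 origin is also present, along with short remnants of lacZα, TcR and SV40 large T antigen that are non-functional cloning vestiges. The depositor sequence and the repository's sequencing result show the same features in the same order, differing only in start position and by a few nucleotides. The associated work concerns reconstruction of the neural crest gene regulatory network in vivo, consistent with use for assaying Snai2 enhancer activity in embryos, although the record does not specify the delivery method.
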