Features (pLannotate 1.2.2; 13 found; start..end, strand, type, name):
      1..49      +  polyA_signal   poly(A) signal: synthetic polyadenylation signal
     63..154     +  misc_feature   pause site: RNA polymerase II transcriptional pause signal from the human α2 globin gene
   3168..3313    +  promoter       HSV TK promoter: herpes simplex virus thymidine kinase promoter
   3391..3523    +  intron         chimeric intron: chimera between introns from human β-globin and immunoglobulin heavy chain genes
   3583..4299    +  CDS            Citrine: Citrine is a basic (constitutively fluorescent) yellow fluorescent protein published in 2001, derived from Aequorea victoria. It has moderate acid sensitivity.
   4469..4590    -  polyA_signal   SV40 poly(A) signal: SV40 polyadenylation signal
   4613..4681    -  CDS            large T antigen (fragment): large T antigen from SV40 (simian virus 40)
   4697..4829    +  CDS            TcR (fragment): tetracycline efflux protein; tet; confers resistance to tetracycline
   5009..5597    -  rep_origin     ori: high-copy-number ColE1/pMB1/pBR322/pUC origin of replication
   5768..6628    -  CDS            AmpR: β-lactamase; bla; confers resistance to ampicillin, carbenicillin, and related antibiotics
   6629..6733    -  promoter       AmpR promoter: bla
   6760..7188    +  rep_origin     f1 ori (sequence partly withheld): f1 bacteriophage origin of replication; arrow indicates direction of (+) strand synthesis
   7220..7287    -  CDS            lacZα (fragment): LacZα fragment of β-galactosidase; lacZ fragment
>Addgene plasmid #130578 | pTK_Snai2_enh_334_Citrine | depositor full sequence | sequence record 249909 | pTK_Snai2_enh_334_Citrine sequence 7345 bps
AATAAAATATCTTTATTTTCATTACATCTGTGTGTTGGTTTTTTGTGTGAATCGATAGTACTAACATACG
CTCTCCATCAAAACAAAACGAAACAAAACAAACTAGCAAAATAGGCTGTCCCCAGTGCAAGTGCAGGTGC
CAGAACATTTCTCTATCGATAGGTACCGAGCTCGAGTTGCCAGGGTGCCATTGTGTGCATGGTTTGTGTT
CCAGCTGACACTGATATTTACTTATAAAAGCAGAACCTATACAGATCAGGAATACTTGGGGCATAATTTC
TCATTTGGAATAGATCACGAGAGCAACTTACACAGCTCTCAGGTGGATACATACACTGTGGACATTGCTG
TGTCTTCAACTTCTTTGGATTTCAGATCCTACGCTTCAAATTCACTTCAGAATCACTCAAATGTAAAAGT
TATTGGCATTTCCAGTCCATCTGAGAGAGCTTTTCTGAGGTTCACAGCTGACCACAATTTCTTTACATTC
ACACCGGGTAATTTTAACTATCTCTTGACTTGCTCTGTTGCAGATTAAATTATAAAAAAAAAAAAAAAAA
AGAATGTTCATTATTTAAGCGATTTATTATAATGCTAAACATTATAGATTAGTTCAACAATTGATGTGAT
CAGTTTTGCTGCACTGCAGTCCTTGAATAAACACAGATTTACACCAGTGGGCAGTTTGGCCTTCAAAATT
GTTTTGTATATGCGGCATCAAGATTTTTTAAAAGCTTTACTTACTTTATTTCAGTCTGGCTGAACTGGTG
TGGTGAGGAAGGAATGACAATGGCATTGCTCTTTGGCAAGGCTCTCGGCTTCAAATCTGTTCTCATGAAA
CTTTCAGCTGAGTTCTTGCAGACTCAGACTTTTAGTTACTGTGGTTTCAAGACGCACCTCAGCCTATTGA
TGCTCAGCTAAAAAAGCCACCAATTCCAATCCTCTGGTAGCTTACCTATCATCACTAGTGTAAACCAACC
AGCCTTTCCTCCACAAGAAGCATAAATTCCCTGGAGCCCTGCTTCCAGATGGGGAAATTGCCTTCAGTGA
CACCTGTTACATCTCATATCAGATAGCACAACGTCTGTAATTCTGTCATGGACTCATCCTGCAACTTTGT
GAGTCACACTGCATGTTTCATGCACCAAGCGAACTAAAGCAAACAAACAGGAACTATTTGTATTCTTCTT
GTTTATGCCAGGACTTATAATAAATCCCTTCAGAAACACTTCCGAACAGGTAGCAGCCAGCACACAAGTT
TGGCCAAGGTTTTCAACTAGTCTTTACCTGTTGCAGCCGTTGGGAAATTTCTATCTGTTGGTGGAAATGT
ACTTGTACCTGCATGCTGGCACTGGGAGTGTGAGCAGGTGTTTGCAAACCGCAGTTATATTGCTAACCAT
GCTTACTGTCTCAGACTCAAAAATATTAATCATGATGGCAATGTCTGGTACCCAAAATACCTTGCTGCAA
AAAGTTCTCATTCAATTTGTCTTACCGCAGTGATCAGAACTGCTCTAAGCAATAAATGCCTCTCGAGCTA
ATTTCTGTATGCAGCGCAACGCTACTTACCCCGAAGGCCCTTTAAGATTTGACCCCTTTCACTGTTTTTC
CTGCTGTCAGGCAGGACAGCAAAAGAGGTGGTATGCGGGCTGAAAAGCCAAGCAGTCCTCAATCAGCCCT
TTGTCTTTCATGACCAGCTTTTTATCCAGGGGCAACAGTCTTTTTCCATTACCAGTAAAAATGAACCCCC
CAGTAGGGGTGATGAAGAAACAATAAAACTAATCATTAAGCAGGCCTGCTGAGAAGCGAATTCCAGTCCC
AGGTCAGATCTAATTGCATTCTGACACTGAAGCAATGGCCTGGTCATTTATATTAGCGATGTCATGTTCT
TTGCTGTTTATTTCTCAACGTTTTGCTCCCTGTTCCCATTAACAAATAAATGCACGTAAAGATCAAAATA
CTCATACTGCCCTGTGGTGTACTTTGCAAATTTTTAAAATACCGTCTCTTTTTATCCAAGATCAATTGTG
GAAAAACTAAAAACAAATATAACATTTTGGAAAATAATGAGAAACTGTAAAAGGGATAGTCAGTAAAAAT
TATGGTAGTATTATGGCCTATGACCAAGGAAAATTAAATACTCAGGGGAGGAAAGACAAATTTAACCATG
CGTATGAACACACAAGATAAATATATGTGGCTGTGATTTTCAAAACCAGAGATATTCAGATAGCTATCTT
TGAGTAATTACAACAGCAATACAACACTTCTGAGCTCTGTACAGCACATGCATGCACGTGGCATGCACTC
GCATCCCTGAATGCATTCTTTTCAATACAAACATCCTTGGTCTCTTTCCTCCTTTGCCACTTCTCTTTTA
CTGCGTTCATCATTACTGATGTTTTGCCCCTATCTGCATCCCTAGTCTCCTCTCCCACTGTTTTTTGCCC
AGACTCCCAGCCAGCTTCCCAGCCTGAGACTCTTCCTTCGAGAATCTAAACAAGATGCCTATGCATCTGA
CTGAACACAATGGGCCCCTCTTCAAAGCCAAGCAATATTTTTCCTATCGTTGTTTGCAGGGGAAGAGTCA
CTCTACGTTCTGCTCAGATATTACGGTTACGCTAGCCTTATTAGCTCATGGGTATACTTTGCTGTTACAA
GAGGGTTTGTACAACTGACAAGATTGCTTAATCCCTTCCTAGGTCCCTCAGCATTTGTAACAAGTTTTGT
AATTGCTTTTTAAATAAAATGCCCTGACCCTGGAAACTCATTTGTGAGCCAGCTCAGTTCTCTGGCTTTT
TTCCCTTCATATAGCTTTTATGACCTCTCCTATCTGGATATCGGGCCCTTTCTCAGAAGTATCTTAGTCC
AATCCTCTTGATGCTATCCAGAGCTAAAAGCCCTCAGCATGTGCTTTGGATCCGATCCCTACCTGGCTGC
TCTGTCCAGAGGGGTGTTGATCAAATCTGGTAACAACAAATCAGGGACCAGAAAATGCATTTGTAGAATC
TGGAGTTTTTCCATCTAATTGCAAGCAGGCCTGTTGGCTAGCCCGGGCTCGAGATCTGCGATCTAAGTAA
GCTTGCTGCTTCATCCCCGTGGCCCGTTGCTCGCGTTTGCTGGCGGTGTCCCCGGAAGAAATATATTTGC
ATGTCTTTAGTTCTATGATGACACAAACCCCGCCCAGCGTCTTGTCATTGGCGAATTCGAACACGCAGAT
GCAGTCGGGGCGGCGCGGTCCCAGGTCCACTTCGCATATTAAGGTGACGCGTGTGGCCTCGAACACCGAG
CGACCCTGCAGCGACCCGCTTAACAGCGTCAACAGCGTGCCGCAGATCCCAAGCTTGCGGCCGCTTAAGC
TGCAGAAGTTGGTCGTGAGGCACTGGGCAGGTAAGTATCAAGGTTACAAGACAGGTTTAAGGAGACCAAT
AGAAACTGGGCTTGTCGAGACAGAGAAGACTCTTGCGTTTCTGATAGGCACCTATTGGTCTTACTGACAT
CCACTTTGCCTTTCTCTCCACAGGTGTCCACTCCCAGGTTCAATACAGCTCTTAAGCGGCCGCAAGCTAG
CTTGCCGCCACCATGGTGAGCAAGGGCGAGGAGCTGTTCACCGGGGTGGTGCCCATCCTGGTCGAGCTGG
ACGGCGACGTAAACGGCCACAAGTTCAGCGTGTCCGGCGAGGGCGAGGGCGATGCCACCTACGGCAAGCT
GACCCTGAAGTTCATCTGCACCACCGGCAAGCTGCCCGTGCCCTGGCCCACCCTCGTGACCACCTTCGGC
TACGGCCTGATGTGCTTCGCCCGCTACCCCGACCACATGAAGCAGCACGACTTCTTCAAGTCCGCCATGC
CCGAAGGCTACGTCCAGGAGCGCACCATCTTCTTCAAGGACGACGGCAACTACAAGACCCGCGCCGAGGT
GAAGTTCGAGGGCGACACCCTGGTGAACCGCATCGAGCTGAAGGGCATCGACTTCAAGGAGGACGGCAAC
ATCCTGGGGCACAAGCTGGAGTACAACTACAACAGCCACAACGTCTATATCATGGCCGACAAGCAGAAGA
ACGGCATCAAGGTGAACTTCAAGATCCGCCACAACATCGAGGACGGCAGCGTGCAGCTCGCCGACCACTA
CCAGCAGAACACCCCCATCGGCGACGGCCCCGTGCTGCTGCCCGACAACCACTACCTGAGCTACCAGTCC
GCCCTGAGCAAAGACCCCAACGAGAAGCGCGATCACATGGTCCTGCTGGAGTTCGTGACCGCCGCCGGGA
TCACTCTCGGCATGGACGAGCTGTACAAGTGAGCCTCTAGACTCCCTCAGCGGCGCGCCTGGATCTGCCG
ACAACCAGGTTCGAGCAAGGACGCAGGTTGTGTTGCCGGTAAGTCGACAATCGAGCTTGTGATCGGTCCT
TGAAGCCAGATCTCACGTGTCTAGAGTCGGGGCGGCCGGCCGCTTCGAGCAGACATGATAAGATACATTG
ATGAGTTTGGACAAACCACAACTAGAATGCAGTGAAAAAAATGCTTTATTTGTGAAATTTGTGATGCTAT
TGCTTTATTTGTAACCATTATAAGCTGCAATAAACAAGTTAACAACAACAATTGCATTCATTTTATGTTT
CAGGTTCAGGGGGAGGTGTGGGAGGTTTTTTAAAGCAAGTAAAACCTCTACAAATGTGGTAAAATCGATA
AGGATCCGTCGACCGATGCCCTTGAGAGCCTTCAACCCAGTCAGCTCCTTCCGGTGGGCGCGGGGCATGA
CTATCGTCGCCGCACTTATGACTGTCTTCTTTATCATGCAACTCGTAGGACAGGTGCCGGCAGCGCTCTT
CCGCTTCCTCGCTCACTGACTCGCTGCGCTCGGTCGTTCGGCTGCGGCGAGCGGTATCAGCTCACTCAAA
GGCGGTAATACGGTTATCCACAGAATCAGGGGATAACGCAGGAAAGAACATGTGAGCAAAAGGCCAGCAA
AAGGCCAGGAACCGTAAAAAGGCCGCGTTGCTGGCGTTTTTCCATAGGCTCCGCCCCCCTGACGAGCATC
ACAAAAATCGACGCTCAAGTCAGAGGTGGCGAAACCCGACAGGACTATAAAGATACCAGGCGTTTCCCCC
TGGAAGCTCCCTCGTGCGCTCTCCTGTTCCGACCCTGCCGCTTACCGGATACCTGTCCGCCTTTCTCCCT
TCGGGAAGCGTGGCGCTTTCTCAATGCTCACGCTGTAGGTATCTCAGTTCGGTGTAGGTCGTTCGCTCCA
AGCTGGGCTGTGTGCACGAACCCCCCGTTCAGCCCGACCGCTGCGCCTTATCCGGTAACTATCGTCTTGA
GTCCAACCCGGTAAGACACGACTTATCGCCACTGGCAGCAGCCACTGGTAACAGGATTAGCAGAGCGAGG
TATGTAGGCGGTGCTACAGAGTTCTTGAAGTGGTGGCCTAACTACGGCTACACTAGAAGGACAGTATTTG
GTATCTGCGCTCTGCTGAAGCCAGTTACCTTCGGAAAAAGAGTTGGTAGCTCTTGATCCGGCAAACAAAC
CACCGCTGGTAGCGGTGGTTTTTTTGTTTGCAAGCAGCAGATTACGCGCAGAAAAAAAGGATCTCAAGAA
GATCCTTTGATCTTTTCTACGGGGTCTGACGCTCAGTGGAACGAAAACTCACGTTAAGGGATTTTGGTCA
TGAGATTATCAAAAAGGATCTTCACCTAGATCCTTTTAAATTAAAAATGAAGTTTTAAATCAATCTAAAG
TATATATGAGTAAACTTGGTCTGACAGTTACCAATGCTTAATCAGTGAGGCACCTATCTCAGCGATCTGT
CTATTTCGTTCATCCATAGTTGCCTGACTCCCCGTCGTGTAGATAACTACGATACGGGAGGGCTTACCAT
CTGGCCCCAGTGCTGCAATGATACCGCGAGACCCACGCTCACCGGCTCCAGATTTATCAGCAATAAACCA
GCCAGCCGGAAGGGCCGAGCGCAGAAGTGGTCCTGCAACTTTATCCGCCTCCATCCAGTCTATTAATTGT
TGCCGGGAAGCTAGAGTAAGTAGTTCGCCAGTTAATAGTTTGCGCAACGTTGTTGCCATTGCTACAGGCA
TCGTGGTGTCACGCTCGTCGTTTGGTATGGCTTCATTCAGCTCCGGTTCCCAACGATCAAGGCGAGTTAC
ATGATCCCCCATGTTGTGCAAAAAAGCGGTTAGCTCCTTCGGTCCTCCGATCGTTGTCAGAAGTAAGTTG
GCCGCAGTGTTATCACTCATGGTTATGGCAGCACTGCATAATTCTCTTACTGTCATGCCATCCGTAAGAT
GCTTTTCTGTGACTGGTGAGTACTCAACCAAGTCATTCTGAGAATAGTGTATGCGGCGACCGAGTTGCTC
TTGCCCGGCGTCAATACGGGATAATACCGCGCCACATAGCAGAACTTTAAAAGTGCTCATCATTGGAAAA
CGTTCTTCGGGGCGAAAACTCTCAAGGATCTTACCGCTGTTGAGATCCAGTTCGATGTAACCCACTCGTG
CACCCAACTGATCTTCAGCATCTTTTACTTTCACCAGCGTTTCTGGGTGAGCAAAAACAGGAAGGCAAAA
TGCCGCAAAAAAGGGAATAAGGGCGACACGGAAATGTTGAATACTCATACTCTTCCTTTTTCAATATTAT
TGAAGCATTTATCAGGGTTATTGTCTCATGAGCGGATACATATTTGAATGTATTTAGAAAAATAAACAAA
TAGGGGTTCCGCGCACATTTCCCCGAAAAGTGCCACCTG
[124 nt withheld, positions 6760-6883]
C
[91 nt withheld, positions 6885-6975]
A
[49 nt withheld, positions 6977-7025]
CCTTTGACGTTGGAGTCCACGTTCTTT
[37 nt withheld, positions 7053-7089]
ACCCTATCTCGGTCTATTCTTTTGATTTATAAGGGATTTTGCCGATTTCGGCCTATTGGTTAAAAAATGA
GCTGATTTAACAAAAATTTAACGCGAATTTTAACAAAATATTAACGCTTACAATTTGCCATTCGCCATTC
AGGCTGCGCAACTGTTGGGAAGGGCGATCGGTGCGGGCCTCTTCGCTATTACGCCAGCCCAAGCTACCAT
GATAAGTAAGTAATATTAAGGTACGGGAGGTACTTGGAGCGGCCGC
