Features (pLannotate 1.2.2; 13 found; start..end, strand, type, name):
   2385..2530    +  promoter       HSV TK promoter: herpes simplex virus thymidine kinase promoter
   2608..2740    +  intron         chimeric intron: chimera between introns from human β-globin and immunoglobulin heavy chain genes
   2800..3516    +  CDS            Citrine: Citrine is a basic (constitutively fluorescent) yellow fluorescent protein published in 2001, derived from Aequorea victoria. It has moderate acid sensitivity.
   3690..3811    -  polyA_signal   SV40 poly(A) signal: SV40 polyadenylation signal
   3834..3902    -  CDS            large T antigen (fragment): large T antigen from SV40 (simian virus 40)
   3918..4050    +  CDS            TcR (fragment): tetracycline efflux protein; tet; confers resistance to tetracycline
   4230..4818    -  rep_origin     ori: high-copy-number ColE1/pMB1/pBR322/pUC origin of replication
   4989..5849    -  CDS            AmpR: β-lactamase; bla; confers resistance to ampicillin, carbenicillin, and related antibiotics
   5850..5954    -  promoter       AmpR promoter: bla
   5981..6409    +  rep_origin     f1 ori (sequence partly withheld): f1 bacteriophage origin of replication; arrow indicates direction of (+) strand synthesis
   6441..6508    -  CDS            lacZα (fragment): LacZα fragment of β-galactosidase; lacZ fragment
   6567..6615    +  polyA_signal   poly(A) signal: synthetic polyadenylation signal
   6629..6720    +  misc_feature   pause site: RNA polymerase II transcriptional pause signal from the human α2 globin gene
>Addgene plasmid #130578 | pTK_Snai2_enh_334_Citrine | addgene full sequence | sequence record 258391 | Addgene NGS Result
ATGACAATGGCATTGCTCTTTGGCAAGGCTCTCGGCTTCAAATCTGTTCTCATGAAACTTTCAGCTGAGG
TCTTGCAGACTCAGACTTTTAGTTACTGTGGTTTCAAGACGCACCTCAGCCTATTGATGCTCAGCTAAAA
AAGCCACCAATTCCAATCCTCTGGTAGCTTACCTATCATCACTAGTGTAAACCAACCAGCCTTTCCTCCA
CAAGAAGCATAAATTCCCTGGAGCCCTGCTTCCAGATGGGGAAATTGCCTTCAGTGACACCTGTTACATC
TCATATCAGATAGCACAACGTCTGTAATTCTGTCATGGACTCATCCTGCAACTTTGTGAGTCACACTGCA
TGTTTCATGCACCAAGCGAACTAAAGCAAACAAACAGGAACTATTTGTATTCTTCTTGTTTATGCCAGGA
CTTATAATAAATCCCTTCAGAAACACTTCCGAACAGGTAGCAGCCAGCACACAAGTTTGGCCAAGGTTTT
CAACTAGTCTTTACCTGTTGCAGCCGTTGGGAAATTTCTATCTGTTGGTGGAAATGTACTTGTACCTGCA
TGCTGGCACTGGGAGTGTGAGCAGGTGTTTGCAAACCGCAGTTATATTGCTAACCATGCTTACTGTCTCA
GACTCAAAAATATTAATCATGATGGCAATGTCTGGTACCCAAAATACCTTGCTGCAAAAAGTTCTCATTC
AATTTGTCTTACCGCAGTGATCAGAACTGCTCTAAGCAATAAATGCCTCTCGAGCTAATTTCTGTATGCA
GCGCAACGCTACTTACCCCGAAGGCCCTTTAAGATTTGACCCCTTTCACTGTTTTTCCTGCTGTCAGGCA
GGACAGCAAAAGAGGTGGTATGCGGGCTGAAAAGCCAAGCAGCCCTCAATCAGCCCTTTGTCTTTCATGA
CCAGCTTTTTATCCAGGGGCAACAGTCTTTTTCCATTACCAGTAAAAATGAACCCCCCAGTAGGGGTGAT
GAAGAAACAATAAAACTAATCATTAAGCAGGCCTGCTGAGAAGCGAATTCCAGTCCCAGGTCAGATCTAA
TTGCATTCTGACACTGAAGCAGTGGCCTGGTCATTTATATTAGCGATGTCATGTTCCTTGCTGTTTATTT
CTCAACGTTTTGCTCCCTGTTCCCATTAACAAATAAATGCACGTAAAGATCAAAATACACATACTGCCCT
GTGGTGTACTTTGCAAATTTTTAAAATACCGTCTCTTTTTATCCAAGATCAATTGTGGAAAAACTAAAAA
CAAATATAACATTTTGGAAAATAATGAGAAACTGTAAAAGGGATAGTCAGTAAAAATTATGGTAGTATTA
TGGCCTATGACCAAGGAAAATTAAATACTCAGGGGAGGAAAGACAAATTTAACCATGCGTATGAACACAC
AAGATAAACATATGTGGCTGTGATTTTCAAAACCAGAGATATTCAGATAGCTATCTTTGAGTAATTACAA
CAGCAATACAACACTTCTGAGCTCTGTACAGCACATGCATGCACGTGGCATGCACTCGCATCCCTGAATG
CATTCCTTTCAATACAAACATCCTTGGTCTCTTTCCTCTTTTGCCACTTCTCTTTTACTGCGTTCATCAT
TACTGATGTTTTGCCCCTATCTGCATCCCCAGTCTCCTCTCCCACTGTTTTTTGCCCAGACTCCCAGCCA
GCTTCCCAGCCTGAGACTCTTCCTTCGAGAATCTAAACAAGATGCCTATGCATCTGACTGAACACAATGG
GCCCCTCTTCAAAGCCAAGCAATATTTTTCCTATCATTGTTTGCAGGGGAAGAGTCACTCTACGTTCTGC
TCAGATATTACGGTTACGCTAGCCTTATTAGCTCATGGGTATACTTTGCTGTTACAAGAGGGTTTGTACA
ACTGACAAGGTTGCTTAATCCCTTCCTAGGTCCCTCAGCATTTGTAACAAGTTTTGTAATTGCTTTTTAA
ATAAAATGCCCTGACCCTGGAAACTCATTTGTGAGCCAGCTCAGTTCTCTGGCTTTTTTCCCTTCATATA
GCTTTTATGACCTCTCCTATCTGGATATCGGGCCCTTTCTCAGAAGTATCTTAGTCCAATCCTCTTGATG
CTATCCAGAGCTAAAAGCCCTCAGCATGTGCTTTGGATCCGATCCCTACCTGGCTGCTCTGTCCAGAGGG
GTGTTGATCAAATCTGGTAACAACAAATCAGGGACCAGAAAATGCATTTGTAGAATCTGGAGTTTTTCCA
TCTAATTGCAAGCAGGCCTGTTGGCTAGCCCGGGCTCGAGATCTGCGATCTAAGTAAGCTTGCTGCTTCA
TCCCCGTGGCCCGTTGCTCGCGTTTGCTGGCGGTGTCCCCGGAAGAAATATATTTGCATGTCTTTAGTTC
TATGATGACACAAACCCCGCCCAGCGTCTTGTCATTGGCGAATTCGAACACGCAGATGCAGTCGGGGCGG
CGCGGTCCCAGGTCCACTTCGCATATTAAGGTGACGCGTGTGGCCTCGAACACCGAGCGACCCTGCAGCG
ACCCGCTTAACAGCGTCAACAGCGTGCCGCAGATCCCAAGCTTGCGGCCGCTTAAGCTGCAGAAGTTGGT
CGTGAGGCACTGGGCAGGTAAGTATCAAGGTTACAAGACAGGTTTAAGGAGACCAATAGAAACTGGGCTT
GTCGAGACAGAGAAGACTCTTGCGTTTCTGATAGGCACCTATTGGTCTTACTGACATCCACTTTGCCTTT
CTCTCCACAGGTGTCCACTCCCAGGTTCAATACAGCTCTTAAGCGGCCGCAAGCTAGCTTGCCGCCACCA
TGGTGAGCAAGGGCGAGGAGCTGTTCACCGGGGTGGTGCCCATCCTGGTCGAGCTGGACGGCGACGTAAA
CGGCCACAAGTTCAGCGTGTCCGGCGAGGGCGAGGGCGATGCCACCTACGGCAAGCTGACCCTGAAGTTC
ATCTGCACCACCGGCAAGCTGCCCGTGCCCTGGCCCACCCTCGTGACCACCTTCGGCTACGGCCTGATGT
GCTTCGCCCGCTACCCCGACCACATGAAGCAGCACGACTTCTTCAAGTCCGCCATGCCCGAAGGCTACGT
CCAGGAGCGCACCATCTTCTTCAAGGACGACGGCAACTACAAGACCCGCGCCGAGGTGAAGTTCGAGGGC
GACACCCTGGTGAACCGCATCGAGCTGAAGGGCATCGACTTCAAGGAGGACGGCAACATCCTGGGGCACA
AGCTGGAGTACAACTACAACAGCCACAACGTCTATATCATGGCCGACAAGCAGAAGAACGGCATCAAGGT
GAACTTCAAGATCCGCCACAACATCGAGGACGGCAGCGTGCAGCTCGCCGACCACTACCAGCAGAACACC
CCCATCGGCGACGGCCCCGTGCTGCTGCCCGACAACCACTACCTGAGCTACCAGTCCGCCCTGAGCAAAG
ACCCCAACGAGAAGCGCGATCACATGGTCCTGCTGGAGTTCGTGACCGCCGCCGGGATCACTCTCGGCAT
GGACGAGCTGTACAAGTGAGCCTCTAGACTCCCTCAGCGGCGCGCCGTTGCGTTCCAAACGTCGTGGAGC
TCCCTGTCAAGACACGAACCGCTAACGCCACCTTAGTCCGTGAAGCATGATACGCGACATACCCCAGGAG
ATCTCACGTGTCTAGAGTCGGGGCGGCCGGCCGCTTCGAGCAGACATGATAAGATACATTGATGAGTTTG
GACAAACCACAACTAGAATGCAGTGAAAAAAATGCTTTATTTGTGAAATTTGTGATGCTATTGCTTTATT
TGTAACCATTATAAGCTGCAATAAACAAGTTAACAACAACAATTGCATTCATTTTATGTTTCAGGTTCAG
GGGGAGGTGTGGGAGGTTTTTTAAAGCAAGTAAAACCTCTACAAATGTGGTAAAATCGATAAGGATCCGT
CGACCGATGCCCTTGAGAGCCTTCAACCCAGTCAGCTCCTTCCGGTGGGCGCGGGGCATGACTATCGTCG
CCGCACTTATGACTGTCTTCTTTATCATGCAACTCGTAGGACAGGTGCCGGCAGCGCTCTTCCGCTTCCT
CGCTCACTGACTCGCTGCGCTCGGTCGTTCGGCTGCGGCGAGCGGTATCAGCTCACTCAAAGGCGGTAAT
ACGGTTATCCACAGAATCAGGGGATAACGCAGGAAAGAACATGTGAGCAAAAGGCCAGCAAAAGGCCAGG
AACCGTAAAAAGGCCGCGTTGCTGGCGTTTTTCCATAGGCTCCGCCCCCCTGACGAGCATCACAAAAATC
GACGCTCAAGTCAGAGGTGGCGAAACCCGACAGGACTATAAAGATACCAGGCGTTTCCCCCTGGAAGCTC
CCTCGTGCGCTCTCCTGTTCCGACCCTGCCGCTTACCGGATACCTGTCCGCCTTTCTCCCTTCGGGAAGC
GTGGCGCTTTCTCATAGCTCACGCTGTAGGTATCTCAGTTCGGTGTAGGTCGTTCGCTCCAAGCTGGGCT
GTGTGCACGAACCCCCCGTTCAGCCCGACCGCTGCGCCTTATCCGGTAACTATCGTCTTGAGTCCAACCC
GGTAAGACACGACTTATCGCCACTGGCAGCAGCCACTGGTAACAGGATTAGCAGAGCGAGGTATGTAGGC
GGTGCTACAGAGTTCTTGAAGTGGTGGCCTAACTACGGCTACACTAGAAGAACAGTATTTGGTATCTGCG
CTCTGCTGAAGCCAGTTACCTTCGGAAAAAGAGTTGGTAGCTCTTGATCCGGCAAACAAACCACCGCTGG
TAGCGGTGGTTTTTTTGTTTGCAAGCAGCAGATTACGCGCAGAAAAAAAGGATCTCAAGAAGATCCTTTG
ATCTTTTCTACGGGGTCTGACGCTCAGTGGAACGAAAACTCACGTTAAGGGATTTTGGTCATGAGATTAT
CAAAAAGGATCTTCACCTAGATCCTTTTAAATTAAAAATGAAGTTTTAAATCAATCTAAAGTATATATGA
GTAAACTTGGTCTGACAGTTACCAATGCTTAATCAGTGAGGCACCTATCTCAGCGATCTGTCTATTTCGT
TCATCCATAGTTGCCTGACTCCCCGTCGTGTAGATAACTACGATACGGGAGGGCTTACCATCTGGCCCCA
GTGCTGCAATGATACCGCGAGACCCACGCTCACCGGCTCCAGATTTATCAGCAATAAACCAGCCAGCCGG
AAGGGCCGAGCGCAGAAGTGGTCCTGCAACTTTATCCGCCTCCATCCAGTCTATTAATTGTTGCCGGGAA
GCTAGAGTAAGTAGTTCGCCAGTTAATAGTTTGCGCAACGTTGTTGCCATTGCTACAGGCATCGTGGTGT
CACGCTCGTCGTTTGGTATGGCTTCATTCAGCTCCGGTTCCCAACGATCAAGGCGAGTTACATGATCCCC
CATGTTGTGCAAAAAAGCGGTTAGCTCCTTCGGTCCTCCGATCGTTGTCAGAAGTAAGTTGGCCGCAGTG
TTATCACTCATGGTTATGGCAGCACTGCATAATTCTCTTACTGTCATGCCATCCGTAAGATGCTTTTCTG
TGACTGGTGAGTACTCAACCAAGTCATTCTGAGAATAGTGTATGCGGCGACCGAGTTGCTCTTGCCCGGC
GTCAATACGGGATAATACCGCGCCACATAGCAGAACTTTAAAAGTGCTCATCATTGGAAAACGTTCTTCG
GGGCGAAAACTCTCAAGGATCTTACCGCTGTTGAGATCCAGTTCGATGTAACCCACTCGTGCACCCAACT
GATCTTCAGCATCTTTTACTTTCACCAGCGTTTCTGGGTGAGCAAAAACAGGAAGGCAAAATGCCGCAAA
AAAGGGAATAAGGGCGACACGGAAATGTTGAATACTCATACTCTTCCTTTTTCAATATTATTGAAGCATT
TATCAGGGTTATTGTCTCATGAGCGGATACATATTTGAATGTATTTAGAAAAATAAACAAATAGGGGTTC
CGCGCACATTTCCCCGAAAAGTGCCACCTG
[124 nt withheld, positions 5981-6104]
C
[91 nt withheld, positions 6106-6196]
A
[49 nt withheld, positions 6198-6246]
CCTTTGACGTTGGAGTCCACGTTCTTT
[37 nt withheld, positions 6274-6310]
ACCCTATCTCGGTCTATTCTTTTGATTTATAAGGGATTTTGCCGATTTCGGCCTATTGGTTAAAAAATGA
GCTGATTTAACAAAAATTTAACGCGAATTTTAACAAAATATTAACGCTTACAATTTGCCATTCGCCATTC
AGGCTGCGCAACTGTTGGGAAGGGCGATCGGTGCGGGCCTCTTCGCTATTACGCCAGCCCAAGCTACCAT
GATAAGTAAGTAATATTAAGGTACGGGAGGTACTTGGAGCGGCCGCAATAAAATATCTTTATTTTCATTA
CATCTGTGTGTTGGTTTTTTGTGTGAATCGATAGTACTAACATACGCTCTCCATCAAAACAAAACGAAAC
AAAACAAACTAGCAAAATAGGCTGTCCCCAGTGCAAGTGCAGGTGCCAGAACATTTCTCTATCGATAGGT
ACCGAGCTCGAGTTGCCAGGGTGCCATTGTGTGCATGGTTTGTGTTCCAGCTGACACTGATATTTACTTA
TAAAAGCAGAACCTATATAGATCAGGAATACTTGGGGCATAATTTCTCATTTGGAATAGATCACGAGAGC
AACTTACACAGCTCTCAGGTGGATACATACACTGTGGACATTGCTGTGTCTTCAACTTCTTTGGATTTCA
GATCCTGCGCTTCAAATTCACTTCAGAATCACTCAAATGTAAAAGTTATTGGCATCTCCAGTACATCTGA
GAGAGCAGTTCTGAGGTTCACAGCTGACCACAATTTCTTTACATTCACACCGGGTAATTTTAACTATCTC
TTGACTTGCTCTGTTGCAGATTAAATTATAAAAAAAAAAAAAAAAAAGAATGTTCATTATTTAAGCGATT
TATTATAATGCTAAACATTATAGATTAGTTCAACAATTGATGTGATCAGTTTTGCTGCACTGCAGTCCTT
GAATAAACACAGATTTACACCAGTGGGCAGTTTGGCCTTCAAAATTGTTTTGTATATGCGGCATCAAGAT
TTTTTAAAAGCTTTACTTACTTTATTTCAGTCTGGCTGAACTGGTGTGGTGAGGAAGGA
